>Addgene plasmid #175458 | EPB41L3A-c000 | addgene full sequence | sequence record 353141 | Addgene NGS Result
CTAGAAATAATTTTGTTTAACTTTAAGAAGGAGATATACATATGCACCATCATCATCATCATTCTTCTGG
TGTAGATCTGGGTACCGAGAACCTGTACTTCCAATCCATGACGACCGAATCTGGATCAGACTCGGAATCC
AAGCCGGACCAGGAGGCCGAGCCCCAGGAGGCGGCGGGGGCGCAGGGGCGCGCGGGGGCGCCCGTGCCGG
AGCCGCCCAAGGAGGAGCAGCAGCAGGCCCTGGAGCAGTTCGCCGCCGCTGCAGCGCACAGCACCCCGGT
GCGGAGGGAGGTCACTGACAAGGAACAGGAGTTTGCTGCCAGGGCTGCAAAACAGCTCGAATATCAGCAA
TTAGAAGACGATAAACTTTCTCAGAAATCATCTAGCAGTAAACTCTCTCGGTCTCCATTAAAGATTGTCA
AAAAGCCTAAAAGCATGCAGTGCAAAGTGATACTTCTCGATGGATCAGAATATACCTGTGATGTAGAGAA
ACGCTCCAGAGGACAAGTGCTGTTTGATAAAGTGTGTGAACACTTGAACTTGCTAGAGAAAGACTACTTT
GGGCTTACGTATCGAGATGCTGAAAACCAGAAGAATTGGTTGGACCCTGCTAAGGAAATAAAAAAACAGG
TTCGAAGTGGTGCTTGGCACTTTTCATTTAATGTGAAATTTTATCCACCAGACCCTGCCCAACTATCTGA
AGATATCACCAGGTACTACCTCTGCTTGCAGTTGCGAGATGACATCGTGTCCGGAAGGCTGCCCTGCTCC
TTTGTTACCCTGGCCTTGCTGGGCTCCTACACTGTCCAGTCAGAGCTCGGAGACTATGACCCAGATGAAT
GTGGGAGCGATTACATTAGTGAGTTCCGCTTTGCACCAAACCACACTAAAGAACTGGAAGACAAAGTGAT
CGAGCTGCACAAGAGCCACAGAGGAATGACGCCAGCAGAAGCAGAGATGCATTTCTTGGAAAATGCCAAA
AAATTATCAATGTATGGGGTAGATTTACATCATGCTAAGGACTCAGAAGGGGTAGAAATTATGTTAGGAG
TTTGTGCAAGTGGTCTGTTGATATATCGCGACCGGCTGCGAATAAACAGATTTGCCTGGCCCAAGGTTCT
AAAGATTTCATACAAACGGAACAACTTTTACATTAAGATCCGGCCGGGAGAGTTTGAACAATTTGAAAGC
ACCATTGGGTTTAAGCTGCCAAACCATCGAGCTGCCAAGCGTTTATGGAAAGTATGTGTTGAGCATCATA
CATTTTTCAGACTACTGTTACCAGAAGCACCTCCCAAGAAATTCCTAACCTTGGGTTCCAAGTTTCGTTA
TAGTGGCAGGACACAAGCGCAAACGAGAAGAGCCAGTGCGTTGATAGATCGCCCAGCACCTTACTTTGAA
CGCTCATCCAGCAAACGTTATACCATGTCTCGCAGCTTGGATGGAGCATCAGTGAATGAAAACCATGAAA
TATACATGAAGGATTCTATGTCTGCTGCAGAGGTTGGTACTGGCCAGTACGCCACAACAAAAGGCATCTC
TCAGACCAACTTGATCACCACTGTGACTCCGGAGAAGAAGGCTGAGGAGGAGCGGGACGAGGAAGAGGAC
AAACGGAGGAAGGGGGAAGAAGTCACGCCCATCTCGGCCATCCGGCACGAGGGAAAGACTGACAGTGAGC
GCACGGACACCGCAGCCGACGGGGAGACCACCGCCACTGAGGAGCTAGAAAAAACTCAAGATGACCTGAT
GAAACATCAAACCAACATTAGCGAGCTGAAAAGAACCTTCTTAGAAACCTCAACAGACACTGCCGTAACG
AATGAATGGGAGAAGAGGCTTTCCACCTCCCCCGTGCGACTGGCCGCCAGGCAGGAGGATGCCCCCATGA
TCGAACCACTTGTCCCTGAAGAGAAAATGGAAACCAAGACGGAGTCCAGTGGAATAGAGACGGAACCCAC
CGTGCACCACCTGCCGCTTAGCACTGAGAAGGTGGTGCAGGAGACCGTGTTGGTGGAGGAGCGGCGTGTG
GTGCACGCGAGTGGGGATGCTTCTTACTCGGCGGGAGACAGCGGGGATGCTGCAGCACAGCCCGCATTCA
CAGGCATTAAAGGGAAAGAGGGCTCTGCCTTGACGGAGGGGGCTAAAGAGGAAGGAGGGGAGGAGGTCGC
TAAAGCTGTCCTGGAACAGGAAGAGACAGCCGCTGCTTCCCGTGAGCGACAAGAGGAGCAGAGTGCAGCC
ATCCACATTTCAGAAACTTTGGAACAAAAACCTCATTTTGAGTCCTCAACGGTGAAGACGGAAACCATCA
GTTTTGGCAGTGTTTCACCGGGAGGAGTAAAGCTAGAAATTTCCACGAAGGAAGTGCCAGTAGTTCACAC
CGAAACCAAAACCATCACATATGAATCATCACAGGTCGATCCAGGCACAGATCTGGAGCCAGGCGTGCTG
ATGAGTGCACAGACGATCACATCTGAAACCACCAGTACCACCACCACTACGCACATCACCAAAACTGTGA
AAGGGGGCATTTCAGAGACAAGAATTGAGAAGCGAATAGTCATCACGGGGGATGCAGACATTGACCATGA
CCAGGCGCTGGCTCAGGCAATTAAAGAGGCCAAAGAGCAGCACCCTGACATGTCAGTGACCAAAGTAGTG
GTCCATAAAGAGACAGAGATCACACCAGAAGATGGAGAGGATTGACAGTAAAGGTGGATACGGATCCGAA
TTCGAGCTCCGTCGACAAGCTTGCGGCCGCACTCGAGCACCACCACCACCACCACTGAGATCCGGCTGCT
AACAAAGCCCGAAAGGAAGCTGAGTTGGCTGCTGCCACCGCTGAGCAATAACTAGCATAACCCCTTGGGG
CCTCTAAACGGGTCTTGAGGGGTTTTTTGCTGAAAGGAGGAACTATATCCGGATTGGCGAATGGG
[124 nt withheld, positions 2936-3059]
C
[91 nt withheld, positions 3061-3151]
A
[49 nt withheld, positions 3153-3201]
CCTTTGACGTTGGAGTCCACGTTCTTT
[37 nt withheld, positions 3229-3265]
ACCCTATCTCGGTCTATTCTTTTGATTTATAAGGGATTTTGCCGATTTCGGCCTATTGGTTAAAAAATGA
GCTGATTTAACAAAAATTTAACGCGAATTTTAACAAAATATTAACGCTTACAATTTAGGTGGCACTTTTC
GGGGAAATGTGCGCGGAACCCCTATTTGTTTATTTTTCTAAATACATTCAAATATGTATCCGCTCATGAA
TTAATTCTTAGAAAAACTCATCGAGCATCAAATGAAACTGCAATTTATTCATATCAGGATTATCAATACC
ATATTTTTGAAAAAGCCGTTTCTGTAATGAAGGAGAAAACTCACCGAGGCAGTTCCATAGGATGGCAAGA
TCCTGGTATCGGTCTGCGATTCCGACTCGTCCAACATCAATACAACCTATTAATTTCCCCTCGTCAAAAA
TAAGGTTATCAAGTGAGAAATCACCATGAGTGACGACTGAATCCGGTGAGAATGGCAAAAGTTTATGCAT
TTCTTTCCAGACTTGTTCAACAGGCCAGCCATTACGCTCGTCATCAAAATCACTCGCATCAACCAAACCG
TTATTCATTCGTGATTGCGCCTGAGCGAGACGAAATACGCGATCGCTGTTAAAAGGACAATTACAAACAG
GAATCGAATGCAACCGGCGCAGGAACACTGCCAGCGCATCAACAATATTTTCACCTGAATCAGGATATTC
TTCTAATACCTGGAATGCTGTTTTCCCGGGGATCGCAGTGGTGAGTAACCATGCATCATCAGGAGTACGG
ATAAAATGCTTGATGGTCGGAAGAGGCATAAATTCCGTCAGCCAGTTTAGTCTGACCATCTCATCTGTAA
CATCATTGGCAACGCTACCTTTGCCATGTTTCAGAAACAACTCTGGCGCATCGGGCTTCCCATACAATCG
ATAGATTGTCGCACCTGATTGCCCGACATTATCGCGAGCCCATTTATACCCATATAAATCAGCATCCATG
TTGGAATTTAATCGCGGCCTAGAGCAAGACGTTTCCCGTTGAATATGGCTCATAACACCCCTTGTATTAC
TGTTTATGTAAGCAGACAGTTTTATTGTTCATGACCAAAATCCCTTAACGTGAGTTTTCGTTCCACTGAG
CGTCAGACCCCGTAGAAAAGATCAAAGGATCTTCTTGAGATCCTTTTTTTCTGCGCGTAATCTGCTGCTT
GCAAACAAAAAAACCACCGCTACCAGCGGTGGTTTGTTTGCCGGATCAAGAGCTACCAACTCTTTTTCCG
AAGGTAACTGGCTTCAGCAGAGCGCAGATACCAAATACTGTCCTTCTAGTGTAGCCGTAGTTAGGCCACC
ACTTCAAGAACTCTGTAGCACCGCCTACATACCTCGCTCTGCTAATCCTGTTACCAGTGGCTGCTGCCAG
TGGCGATAAGTCGTGTCTTACCGGGTTGGACTCAAGACGATAGTTACCGGATAAGGCGCAGCGGTCGGGC
TGAACGGGGGGTTCGTGCACACAGCCCAGCTTGGAGCGAACGACCTACACCGAACTGAGATACCTACAGC
GTGAGCTATGAGAAAGCGCCACGCTTCCCGAAGGGAGAAAGGCGGACAGGTATCCGGTAAGCGGCAGGGT
CGGAACAGGAGAGCGCACGAGGGAGCTTCCAGGGGGAAACGCCTGGTATCTTTATAGTCCTGTCGGGTTT
CGCCACCTCTGACTTGAGCGTCGATTTTTGTGATGCTCGTCAGGGGGGCGGAGCCTATGGAAAAACGCCA
GCAACGCGGCCTTTTTACGGTTCCTGGCCTTTTGCTGGCCTTTTGCTCACATGTTCTTTCCTGCGTTATC
CCCTGATTCTGTGGATAACCGTATTACCGCCTTTGAGTGAGCTGATACCGCTCGCCGCAGCCGAACGACC
GAGCGCAGCGAGTCAGTGAGCGAGGAAGCGGAAGAGCGCCTGATGCGGTATTTTCTCCTTACGCATCTGT
GCGGTATTTCACACCGCAATGGTGCACTCTCAGTACAATCTGCTCTGATGCCGCATAGTTAAGCCAGTAT
ACACTCCGCTATCGCTACGTGACTGGGTCATGGCTGCGCCCCGACACCCGCCAACACCCGCTGACGCGCC
CTGACGGGCTTGTCTGCTCCCGGCATCCGCTTACAGACAAGCTGTGACCGTCTCCGGGAGCTGCATGTGT
CAGAGGTTTTCACCGTCATCACCGAAACGCGCGAGGCAGCTGCGGTAAAGCTCATCAGCGTGGTCGTGAA
GCGATTCACAGATGTCTGCCTGTTCATCCGCGTCCAGCTCGTTGAGTTTCTCCAGAAGCGTTAATGTCTG
GCTTCTGATAAAGCGGGCCATGTTAAGGGCGGTTTTTTCCTGTTTGGTCACTGATGCCTCCGTGTAAGGG
GGATTTCTGTTCATGGGGGTAATGATACCGATGAAACGAGAGAGGATGCTCACGATACGGGTTACTGATG
ATGAACATGCCCGGTTACTGGAACGTTGTGAGGGTAAACAACTGGCGGTATGGATGCGGCGGGACCAGAG
AAAAATCACTCAGGGTCAATGCCAGCGCTTCGTTAATACAGATGTAGGTGTTCCACAGGGTAGCCAGCAG
CATCCTGCGATGCAGATCCGGAACATAATGGTGCAGGGCGCTGACTTCCGCGTTTCCAGACTTTACGAAA
CACGGAAACCGAAGACCATTCATGTTGTTGCTCAGGTCGCAGACGTTTTGCAGCAGCAGTCGCTTCACGT
TCGCTCGCGTATCGGTGATTCATTCTGCTAACCAGTAAGGCAACCCCGCCAGCCTAGCCGGGTCCTCAAC
GACAGGAGCACGATCATGCGCACCCGTGGGGCCGCCATGCCGGCGATAATGGCCTGCTTCTCGCCGAAAC
GTTTGGTGGCGGGACCAGTGACGAAGGCTTGAGCGAGGGCGTGCAAGATTCCGAATACCGCAAGCGACAG
GCCGATCATCGTCGCGCTCCAGCGAAAGCGGTCCTCGCCGAAAATGACCCAGAGCGCTGCCGGCACCTGT
CCTACGAGTTGCATGATAAAGAAGACAGTCATAAGTGCGGCGACGATAGTCATGCCCCGCGCCCACCGGA
AGGAGCTGACTGGGTTGAAGGCTCTCAAGGGCATCGGTCGAGATCCCGGTGCCTAATGAGTGAGCTAACT
TACATTAATTGCGTTGCGCTCACTGCCCGCTTTCCAGTCGGGAAACCTGTCGTGCCAGCTGCATTAATGA
ATCGGCCAACGCGCGGGGAGAGGCGGTTTGCGTATTGGGCGCCAGGGTGGTTTTTCTTTTCACCAGTGAG
ACGGGCAACAGCTGATTGCCCTTCACCGCCTGGCCCTGAGAGAGTTGCAGCAAGCGGTCCACGCTGGTTT
GCCCCAGCAGGCGAAAATCCTGTTTGATGGTGGTTAACGGCGGGATATAACATGAGCTGTCTTCGGTATC
GTCGTATCCCACTACCGAGATATCCGCACCAACGCGCAGCCCGGACTCGGTAATGGCGCGCATTGCGCCC
AGCGCCATCTGATCGTTGGCAACCAGCATCGCAGTGGGAACGATGCCCTCATTCAGCATTTGCATGGTTT
GTTGAAAACCGGACATGGCACTCCAGTCGCCTTCCCGTTCCGCTATCGGCTGAATTTGATTGCGAGTGAG
ATATTTATGCCAGCCAGCCAGACGCAGACGCGCCGAGACAGAACTTAATGGGCCCGCTAACAGCGCGATT
TGCTGGTGACCCAATGCGACCAGATGCTCCACGCCCAGTCGCGTACCGTCTTCATGGGAGAAAATAATAC
TGTTGATGGGTGTCTGGTCAGAGACATCAAGAAATAACGCCGGAACATTAGTGCAGGCAGCTTCCACAGC
AATGGCATCCTGGTCATCCAGCGGATAGTTAATGATCAGCCCACTGACGCGTTGCGCGAGAAGATTGTGC
ACCGCCGCTTTACAGGCTTCGACGCCGCTTCGTTCTACCATCGACACCACCACGCTGGCACCCAGTTGAT
CGGCGCGAGATTTAATCGCCGCGACAATTTGCGACGGCGCGTGCAGGGCCAGACTGGAGGTGGCAACGCC
AATCAGCAACGACTGTTTGCCCGCCAGTTGTTGTGCCACGCGGTTGGGAATGTAATTCAGCTCCGCCATC
GCCGCTTCCACTTTTTCCCGCGTTTTCGCAGAAACGTGGCTGGCCTGGTTCACCACGCGGGAAACGGTCT
GATAAGAGACACCGGCATACTCTGCGACATCGTATAACGTTACTGGTTTCACATTCACCACCCTGAATTG
ACTCTCTTCCGGGCGCTATCATGCCATACCGCGAAAGGTTTTGCGCCATTCGATGGTGTCCGGGATCTCG
ACGCTCTCCCTTATGCGACTCCTGCATTAGGAAGCAGCCCAGTAGTAGGTTGAGGCCGTTGAGCACCGCC
GCCGCAAGGAATGGTGCATGCAAGGAGATGGCGCCCAACAGTCCCCCGGCCACGGGGCCTGCCACCATAC
CCACGCCGAAACAAGCGCTCATGAGCCCGAAGTGGCGAGCCCGATCTTCCCCATCGGTGATGTCGGCGAT
ATAGGCGCCAGCAACCGCACCTGTGGCGCCGGTGATGCCGGCCACGATGCGTCCGGCGTAGAGGATCGAG
ATCTCGATCCCGCGAAATTAATACGACTCACTATAGGGGAATTGTGAGCGGATAACAATTCCCCT
Features (pLannotate 1.2.2; 19 found; start..end, strand, type, name):
     12..34      +  RBS            RBS: efficient ribosome binding site from bacteriophage T7 gene 10 (Olins and Rangwala, 1989)
    108..2702    +  CDS            Epb41l3 (fragment): E41L3_MOUSE - Also known as Dal1 From Mus musculus (Mouse).
   2768..2785    +  CDS            9xHis (fragment): 9xHis affinity tag
   2795..2844    +  CDS            SET1 (fragment): solubility-enhancement tag derived from T7 phage gene 10B
   2852..2899    +  terminator     T7 terminator: transcription terminator for bacteriophage T7 RNA polymerase
   2936..3364    +  rep_origin     f1 ori (sequence partly withheld): f1 bacteriophage origin of replication; arrow indicates direction of (+) strand synthesis
   3417..3474    +  promoter       AmpR promoter (fragment): bla
   3483..4298    -  CDS            KanR: aminoglycoside phosphotransferase; aph(3')-Ia; confers resistance to kanamycin in bacteria or G418 (Geneticin®) in eukaryotes
   4420..5008    +  rep_origin     ori: high-copy-number ColE1/pMB1/pBR322/pUC origin of replication
   5194..5333    -  misc_feature   bom: basis of mobility region from pBR322
   5435..5626    -  CDS            rop: Rop protein, which maintains plasmids at low copy number; rop
   5643..6023    +  CDS            YPB1_ECOLX: Protein predicted: Swiss-Prot protein existence level 4. From Escherichia coli.
   6095..6386    -  CDS            TcR (fragment): tetracycline efflux protein; tet; confers resistance to tetracycline
   6401..6422    -  protein_bind   CAP binding site: CAP binding activates transcription in the presence of cAMP. E. coli catabolite activator protein
   6435..7517    -  CDS            lacI: lac repressor; lacI; The lac repressor binds to the lac operator to inhibit transcription in E. coli. This inhibition can be relieved by adding lactose or isopropyl-β-D-thiogalactopyranoside (IPTG).
   7518..7595    -  promoter       lacI promoter: lacI
   7603..7882    -  CDS            TcR (fragment): tetracycline efflux protein; tet; confers resistance to tetracycline
   7904..7922    +  promoter       T7 promoter: promoter for bacteriophage T7 RNA polymerase
   7923..7947    +  protein_bind   lac operator: The lac repressor binds to the lac operator to inhibit transcription in E. coli. This inhibition can be relieved by adding lactose or isopropyl-β-D-thiogalactopyranoside (IPTG). lac repressor encoded by lacI
