[The description below was written by a language model from this plasmid's Addgene catalogue record and pLannotate feature annotations shown in this document.]
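Description:
EPB41L3A-c000 is a bacterial expression plasmid built on the pNIC28-Bsa4 backbone, a pET-type vector, carrying human EPB41L3 (also known as 4.1B or DAL-1). According to the catalogue entry, the insert is the entire coding sequence, residues M1 to D1087, introduced by ligation-independent cloning and fused at its N terminus to a His6 tag followed by a TEV protease cleavage site. This allows the protein to be captured by metal-affinity chromatography and the tag then removed. The plasmid is maintained in E. coli under kanamycin selection (aph(3')-Ia) and replicates from a ColE1/pBR322-family origin. The backbone also contains the rop gene and bom region, an f1 origin, and remnants of a tetracycline resistance gene that are only partial.

Expression is driven by a T7 promoter with an adjacent lac operator and the T7 gene 10 ribosome binding site, and it ends at a T7 terminator. The plasmid's own lacI gene supplies repressor, so transcription stays off until IPTG induction in a host that provides T7 RNA polymerase. The depositor notes using a BL21(DE3) derivative carrying a rare-codon tRNA plasmid.

The automated annotation of the 7,950 nt sequence labels the insert as a fragment matching the mouse orthologue. That annotated span (about 2.6 kb) is shorter than 1087 codons would require, so the record does not fully confirm the stated insert boundaries. The short His and T7 gene 10-derived fragments annotated downstream of the insert appear to be vector sequence, not part of the described fusion. The N-terminal His6-TEV tag itself is not annotated.

The construct is intended for recombinant production and purification of EPB41L3 protein.
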