Addgene plasmid #175458: EPB41L3A-c000
Purpose: Protein expression in bacterial cells. Entire CDS, M1-D1087.
Depositing lab: Opher Gileadi. Depositing organization: University of Oxford.
Backbone
  Vector backbone: pNIC28-Bsa4
  Vector type: Bacterial Expression
Growth in bacteria
  Bacterial resistance: Kanamycin, 50 μg/mL
  Growth temperature: 37°C
  Growth strain: DH5alpha
  Copy number: High Copy
Gene/Insert
  Gene/Insert name: EPB41L3 (alt name: 4.1B|DAL-1|DAL1)
  Species: H. sapiens (human)
  Entrez Gene: EPB41L3 (a.k.a. 4.1B, DAL-1, DAL1)
  Tag / fusion protein: His6-TEV (N terminal on insert)
  Cloning method: Ligation Independent Cloning
Terms and licenses: Academic/Nonprofit Terms; Industry Terms: Not Available to Industry
Depositor comments: Ligation-independent cloning 5' site GTACTTCCAATCCAT; 3' site TATCCACCTTTACT. Gileadi lab uses BL21(DE3)-R3-pRARE2 cells for expression.
How to cite: EPB41L3A-c000 was a gift from Opher Gileadi (Addgene plasmid # 175458 ; http://n2t.net/addgene:175458 ; RRID:Addgene_175458)
