>Addgene plasmid #175458 | EPB41L3A-c000 | depositor partial sequence | sequence record 340357 | Coding sequence (including tags)
CATATGCACCATCATCATCATCATTCTTCTGGTGTAGATCTGGGTACCGAGAACCTGTACTTCCAATCCA
TGACGACCGAATCTGGATCAGACTCGGAATCCAAGCCGGACCAGGAGGCCGAGCCCCAGGAGGCGGCGGG
GGCGCAGGGGCGCGCGGGGGCGCCCGTGCCGGAGCCGCCCAAGGAGGAGCAGCAGCAGGCCCTGGAGCAG
TTCGCCGCCGCTGCAGCGCACAGCACCCCGGTGCGGAGGGAGGTCACTGACAAGGAACAGGAGTTTGCTG
CCAGGGCTGCAAAACAGCTCGAATATCAGCAATTAGAAGACGATAAACTTTCTCAGAAATCATCTAGCAG
TAAACTCTCTCGGTCTCCATTAAAGATTGTCAAAAAGCCTAAAAGCATGCAGTGCAAAGTGATACTTCTC
GATGGATCAGAATATACCTGTGATGTAGAGAAACGCTCCAGAGGACAAGTGCTGTTTGATAAAGTGTGTG
AACACTTGAACTTGCTAGAGAAAGACTACTTTGGGCTTACGTATCGAGATGCTGAAAACCAGAAGAATTG
GTTGGACCCTGCTAAGGAAATAAAAAAACAGGTTCGAAGTGGTGCTTGGCACTTTTCATTTAATGTGAAA
TTTTATCCACCAGACCCTGCCCAACTATCTGAAGATATCACCAGGTACTACCTCTGCTTGCAGTTGCGAG
ATGACATCGTGTCCGGAAGGCTGCCCTGCTCCTTTGTTACCCTGGCCTTGCTGGGCTCCTACACTGTCCA
GTCAGAGCTCGGAGACTATGACCCAGATGAATGTGGGAGCGATTACATTAGTGAGTTCCGCTTTGCACCA
AACCACACTAAAGAACTGGAAGACAAAGTGATCGAGCTGCACAAGAGCCACAGAGGAATGACGCCAGCAG
AAGCAGAGATGCATTTCTTGGAAAATGCCAAAAAATTATCAATGTATGGGGTAGATTTACATCATGCTAA
GGACTCAGAAGGGGTAGAAATTATGTTAGGAGTTTGTGCAAGTGGTCTGTTGATATATCGCGACCGGCTG
CGAATAAACAGATTTGCCTGGCCCAAGGTTCTAAAGATTTCATACAAACGGAACAACTTTTACATTAAGA
TCCGGCCGGGAGAGTTTGAACAATTTGAAAGCACCATTGGGTTTAAGCTGCCAAACCATCGAGCTGCCAA
GCGTTTATGGAAAGTATGTGTTGAGCATCATACATTTTTCAGACTACTGTTACCAGAAGCACCTCCCAAG
AAATTCCTAACCTTGGGTTCCAAGTTTCGTTATAGTGGCAGGACACAAGCGCAAACGAGAAGAGCCAGTG
CGTTGATAGATCGCCCAGCACCTTACTTTGAACGCTCATCCAGCAAACGTTATACCATGTCTCGCAGCTT
GGATGGAGCATCAGTGAATGAAAACCATGAAATATACATGAAGGATTCTATGTCTGCTGCAGAGGTTGGT
ACTGGCCAGTACGCCACAACAAAAGGCATCTCTCAGACCAACTTGATCACCACTGTGACTCCGGAGAAGA
AGGCTGAGGAGGAGCGGGACGAGGAAGAGGACAAACGGAGGAAGGGGGAAGAAGTCACGCCCATCTCGGC
CATCCGGCACGAGGGAAAGACTGACAGTGAGCGCACGGACACCGCAGCCGACGGGGAGACCACCGCCACT
GAGGAGCTAGAAAAAACTCAAGATGACCTGATGAAACATCAAACCAACATTAGCGAGCTGAAAAGAACCT
TCTTAGAAACCTCAACAGACACTGCCGTAACGAATGAATGGGAGAAGAGGCTTTCCACCTCCCCCGTGCG
ACTGGCCGCCAGGCAGGAGGATGCCCCCATGATCGAACCACTTGTCCCTGAAGAGAAAATGGAAACCAAG
ACGGAGTCCAGTGGAATAGAGACGGAACCCACCGTGCACCACCTGCCGCTTAGCACTGAGAAGGTGGTGC
AGGAGACCGTGTTGGTGGAGGAGCGGCGTGTGGTGCACGCGAGTGGGGATGCTTCTTACTCGGCGGGAGA
CAGCGGGGATGCTGCAGCACAGCCCGCATTCACAGGCATTAAAGGGAAAGAGGGCTCTGCCTTGACGGAG
GGGGCTAAAGAGGAAGGAGGGGAGGAGGTCGCTAAAGCTGTCCTGGAACAGGAAGAGACAGCCGCTGCTT
CCCGTGAGCGACAAGAGGAGCAGAGTGCAGCCATCCACATTTCAGAAACTTTGGAACAAAAACCTCATTT
TGAGTCCTCAACGGTGAAGACGGAAACCATCAGTTTTGGCAGTGTTTCACCGGGAGGAGTAAAGCTAGAA
ATTTCCACGAAGGAAGTGCCAGTAGTTCACACCGAAACCAAAACCATCACATATGAATCATCACAGGTCG
ATCCAGGCACAGATCTGGAGCCAGGCGTGCTGATGAGTGCACAGACGATCACATCTGAAACCACCAGTAC
CACCACCACTACGCACATCACCAAAACTGTGAAAGGGGGCATTTCAGAGACAAGAATTGAGAAGCGAATA
GTCATCACGGGGGATGCAGACATTGACCATGACCAGGCGCTGGCTCAGGCAATTAAAGAGGCCAAAGAGC
AGCACCCTGACATGTCAGTGACCAAAGTAGTGGTCCATAAAGAGACAGAGATCACACCAGAAGATGGAGA
GGATTGACAGTAAAGGTGGATACGGATCCGAA
